Addgene plasmid #229301: pXTK064 [Con-Pro_bla-v2-Broad_PartType8]
Purpose: XanthoMoClo Golden Gate Part Plasmid for cloning, contains Constitutive-Promoter_bla-v2-Broad_PartType8
Depositing lab: Michael Springer. Depositing organization: Harvard Medical School. Publication: XanthoMoClo horizontal line A Robust Modular Cloning Genetic Toolkit for the Genera Xanthobacter and Roseixanthobacter. Soltysiak MPM, Ory ALH, Lee AD, Christophersen CE, Jalihal AP, Springer M. ACS Synth Biol. 2025 Apr 18;14(4):1173-1190. doi: 10.1021/acssynbio.4c00806. Epub 2025 Mar 13. PubMed 40080684.
Backbone
  Vector backbone: pXTK
  Vector type: Bacterial Expression
Growth in bacteria
  Bacterial resistance: Ampicillin, 100 μg/mL
  Growth temperature: 37°C
  Growth strain: DH5alpha
  Copy number: Low Copy
Gene/Insert
  Gene/Insert name: bla-v2 Promoter (Broad) (alt name: Constitutive-Promoter_bla-v2-Broad_PartType8)
  Species: Synthetic
  Cloning method: Restriction Enzyme; 5′ cloning site unknown (unknown if destroyed)
Terms and licenses: Academic/Nonprofit Terms; Industry Terms: Not Available to Industry
How to cite: pXTK064 [Con-Pro_bla-v2-Broad_PartType8] was a gift from Michael Springer (Addgene plasmid # 229301 ; http://n2t.net/addgene:229301 ; RRID:Addgene_229301)
