[The description below was written by a language model from this plasmid's Addgene catalogue record and pLannotate feature annotations shown in this document.]
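Description:
pXTK064 [Con-Pro_bla-v2-Broad_PartType8] is a small (about 1.8 kb) Golden Gate part plasmid from the XanthoMoClo modular cloning toolkit, which was developed for genetic engineering of the genera Xanthobacter and Roseixanthobacter. It is built on the pXTK backbone and is catalogued as a bacterial expression vector. It is propagated in E. coli under ampicillin selection. The annotated backbone is minimal: a ColE1/pMB1/pUC-type origin of replication, a TEM-type beta-lactamase (bla) coding sequence driven by its AmpR promoter, and a bacteriophage fd terminator downstream of the resistance gene. The catalogue lists the plasmid as low copy, whereas the automated annotation labels the origin as a high-copy type. The record does not resolve this difference.

The stored part is a synthetic constitutive promoter, "bla-v2 (Broad)", assigned to position Type 8 in the toolkit's assembly scheme. The feature table shows two annotated copies of the AmpR (bla) promoter in the same orientation. The downstream copy sits directly before the bla coding sequence and presumably drives the resistance marker. The upstream copy most likely corresponds to the promoter part itself, although the annotation does not label it as such. The "Broad" designation suggests a promoter meant to work across a broad range of hosts, but the record does not define the term. Neither the Type IIS restriction sites and overhangs flanking the part nor the enzyme used are annotated, and the 5′ cloning site is listed as unknown. The plasmid is a source of this promoter for hierarchical Golden Gate assembly with other XanthoMoClo parts into multi-part constructs, rather than a vector that expresses a payload of its own.
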