Features (pLannotate 1.2.2; 5 found; start..end, strand, type, name):
      1..589     +  rep_origin     ori: high-copy-number ColE1/pMB1/pBR322/pUC origin of replication
    661..752     +  promoter       AmpR promoter: bla
    807..898     +  promoter       AmpR promoter: bla
    899..1756    +  CDS            bla: BLAT_ECOLX - Experimental evidence at protein level: Swiss-Prot protein existence level 1. TEM-type are the most prevalent beta-lactamases in enterobacteria; they hydrolyze the beta-lactam bond in susceptible beta-lactam antibiotics, thus conferring resistance to penicillins and cephalosporins. TEM-3 and TEM-4 are capable of hydrolyzing cefotaxime and ceftazidime. TEM-5 is capable of hydrolyzing ceftazidime. TEM-6 is capable of hydrolyzing ceftazidime and aztreonam. TEM-8/CAZ-2, TEM- 16/CAZ-7 and TEM-24/CAZ-6 are markedly active against ceftazidime. IRT- 4 shows resistance to beta-lactamase in
   1763..1802    +  terminator     fd terminator: central terminator from bacteriophage fd (Otsuka and Kunisawa, 1982)
>Addgene plasmid #229301 | pXTK064 [Con-Pro_bla-v2-Broad_PartType8] | addgene full sequence | sequence record 464691 | Addgene NGS Result
TTGAGATCCTTTTTTTCTGCGCGTAATCTGCTGCTTGCAAACAAAAAAACCACCGCTACCAGCGGTGGTT
TGTTTGCCGGATCAAGAGCTACCAACTCTTTTTCCGAAGGTAACTGGCTTCAGCAGAGCGCAGATACCAA
ATACTGTTCTTCTAGTGTAGCCGTAGTTAGGCCACCACTTCAAGAACTCTGTAGCACCGCCTACATACCT
CGCTCTGCTAATCCTGTTACCAGTGGCTGCTGCCAGTGGCGATAAGTCGTGTCTTACCGGGTTGGACTCA
AGACGATAGTTACCGGATAAGGCGCAGCGGTCGGGCTGAACGGGGGGTTCGTGCACACAGCCCAGCTTGG
AGCGAACGACCTACACCGAACTGAGATACCTACAGCGTGAGCTATGAGAAAGCGCCACGCTTCCCGAAGG
GAGAAAGGCGGACAGGTATCCGGTAAGCGGCAGGGTCGGAACAGGAGAGCGCACGAGGGAGCTTCCAGGG
GGAAACGCCTGGTATCTTTATAGTCCTGTCGGGTTTCGCCACCTCTGACTTGAGCGTCGATTTTTGTGAT
GCTCGTCAGGGGGGCGGAGCCTATGGAAAAACGCCAGCAACGCGAGTCGGTCTCTGCTGAGTAGCCCGCC
TAATGAGCGGGCTTTTTTTTAATTCCCCTATTTGTTTATTTTTCTAAATACATTCAAATATGTATCCGCT
CATGAGACAATAACCCTGATAAATGCTTCAATAATATTGAAAAAGGAAGAGTAATGTGAGACCAGAGTAG
CCCGCCTAATGAGCGGGCTTTTTTTTAATTCCCCTATTTGTTTATTTTTCTAAATACATTCAAATATGTA
TCCGCTCATGAGACAATAACCCTGATAAATGCTTCAATAATATTGAAAAAGGAAGAGTATGAGCATTCAG
CATTTTCGTGTGGCGCTGATTCCGTTTTTTGCGGCGTTTTGCCTGCCGGTGTTTGCGCATCCGGAAACCC
TGGTGAAAGTGAAAGATGCGGAAGATCAACTGGGTGCGCGCGTGGGCTATATTGAACTGGATCTGAACAG
CGGCAAAATTCTGGAATCTTTTCGTCCGGAAGAACGTTTTCCGATGATGAGCACCTTTAAAGTGCTGCTG
TGCGGTGCGGTTCTGAGCCGTGTGGATGCGGGCCAGGAACAACTGGGCCGTCGTATTCATTATAGCCAGA
ACGATCTGGTGGAATATAGCCCGGTGACCGAAAAACATCTGACCGATGGCATGACCGTGCGTGAACTGTG
CAGCGCGGCGATTACCATGAGCGATAACACCGCGGCGAACCTGCTGCTGACGACCATTGGCGGTCCGAAA
GAACTGACCGCGTTTCTGCATAACATGGGCGATCATGTGACCCGTCTGGATCGTTGGGAACCGGAACTGA
ACGAAGCGATTCCGAACGATGAACGTGATACCACCATGCCGGCAGCAATGGCGACCACCCTGCGTAAACT
GCTGACGGGTGAGCTGCTGACCCTGGCAAGCCGCCAGCAACTGATTGATTGGATGGAAGCGGATAAAGTG
GCGGGTCCGCTGCTGCGTAGCGCGCTGCCGGCTGGCTGGTTTATTGCGGATAAAAGCGGTGCGGGCGAAC
GTGGCAGCCGTGGCATTATTGCGGCGCTGGGCCCGGATGGTAAACCGAGCCGTATTGTGGTGATTTATAC
CACCGGCAGCCAGGCGACGATGGATGAACGTAACCGTCAGATTGCGGAAATTGGCGCGAGCCTGATTAAA
CATTGGTAAACCGATACAATTAAAGGCTCCTTTTGGAGCCTTTTTTTTTGGACGACCCTTGTCAGATCAA
AGGATCTTC
